>Addgene plasmid #237564 | pMIHP-16162 AU1.C.VSVG | addgene full sequence | sequence record 477177 | Addgene NGS Result
TTTTCCCAGTCACGACGTTGTAAAACGACGGCGCAAGGAATGGTGCATGCAAGGAGATGGCGCCCAACAG
TCCCCCGGCCACGGGGCCTGCCACCATACCCACGCCGAAACAAGCGCTCATGAGCCCGAAGTGGCGAGCC
CGATCTTCCCCATCGGTGATGTCGGCGATATAGGCGCCAGCAACCGCACCTGTGGCGCCGGTGATGCCGG
CCACGATGCGTCCGGCGTAGAGGCGATTAGTCCAATTTGTTAAAGACAGGATATCAGTGGTCCAGGCTCT
AGTTTTGACTCAACAATATCACCAGCTGAAGCCTATAGAGTACGAGCCATAGATAAAATAAAAGATTTTA
TTTAGTCTCCAGAAAAAGGGGGGAATGAAAGACCCCACCTGTAGGTTTGGCAAGCTAGCTTAAGTAACGC
CATTTTGCAAGGCATGGAAAATACATAACTGAGAATAGAGAAGTTCAGATCAAGGTTAGGAACAGAGAGA
CAGCAGAATATGGGCCAAACAGGATATCTGTGGTAAGCAGTTCCTGCCCCGGCTCAGGGCCAAGAACAGA
TGGTCCCCAGATGCGGTCCCGCCCTCAGCAGTTTCTAGAGAACCATCAGATGTTTCCAGGGTGCCCCAAG
GACCTGAAATGACCCTGTGCCTTATTTGAACTAACCAATCAGTTCGCTTCTCGCTTCTGTTCGCGCGCTT
CTGCTCCCCGAGCTCAATAAAAGAGCCCACAACCCCTCACTCGGCGCGCCAGTCCTCCGATAGACTGCGT
CGCCCGGGTACCCGTATTCCCAATAAAGCCTCTTGCTGTTTGCATCCGAATCGTGGACTCGCTGATCCTT
GGGAGGGTCTCCTCAGATTGATTGACTGCCCACCTCGGGGGTCTTTCATTTGGAGGTTCCACCGAGATTT
GGAGACCCCTGCCCAGGGACCACCGACCCCCCCGCCGGGAGGTAAGCTGGCCAGCGGTCGTTTCGTGTCT
GTCTCTGTCTTTGTGCGTGTTTGTGCCGGCATCTAATGTTTGCGCCTGCGTCTGTACTAGTTAGCTAACT
AGCTCTGTATCTGGCGGACCCGTGGTGGAACTGACGAGTTCTGAACACCCGGCCGCAACCCTGGGAGACG
TCCCAGGGACTTTGGGGGCCGTTTTTGTGGCCCGACCTGAGGAAGGGAGTCGATGTGGAATCCGACCCCG
TCAGGATATGTGGTTCTGGTAGGAGACGAGAACCTAAAACAGTTCCCGCCTCCGTCTGAATTTTTGCTTT
CGGTTTGGAACCGAAGCCGCGCGTCTTGTCTGCTGCAGCGCTGCAGCATCGTTCTGTGTTGTCTCTGTCT
GACTGTGTTTCTGTATTTGTCTGAAAATTAGGGCCAGACTGTTACCACTCCCTTAAGTTTGACCTTAGGT
CACTGGAAAGATGTCGAGCGGATCGCTCACAACCAGTCGGTAGATGTCAAGAAGAGACGTTGGGTTACCT
TCTGCTCTGCAGAATGGCCAACCTTTAACGTCGGATGGCCGCGAGACGGCACCTTTAACCGAGACCTCAT
CACCCAGGTTAAGATCAAGGTCTTTTCACCTGGCCCGCATGGACACCCAGACCAGGTCCCCTACATCGTG
ACCTGGGAAGCCTTGGCTTTTGACCCCCCTCCCTGGGTCAAGCCCTTTGTACACCCTAAGCCTCCGCCTC
CTCTTCCTCCATCCGCCCCGTCTCTCCCCCTTGAACCTCCTCGTTCGACCCCGCCTCGATCCTCCCTTTA
TCCAGCCCTCACTCCTTCTCTAGGCGCCGGAATTCCGAACAGTCTTCCGTAATAGAAGACACAAGGCTCG
AGCGGGATCAATTCCGCCCCCCCCCTAACGTTACTGGCCGAAGCCGCTTGGAATAAGGCCGGTGTGCGTT
TGTCTATATGTTATTTTCCACCATATTGCCGTCTTTTGGCAATGTGAGGGCCCGGAAACCTGGCCCTGTC
TTCTTGACGAGCATTCCTAGGGGTCTTTCCCCTCTCGCCAAAGGAATGCAAGGTCTGTTGAATGTCGTGA
AGGAAGCAGTTCCTCTGGAAGCTTCTTGAAGACAAACAACGTCTGTAGCGACCCTTTGCAGGCAGCGGAA
CCCCCCACCTGGCGACAGGTGCCTCTGCGGCCAAAAGCCACGTGTATAAGATACACCTGCAAAGGCGGCA
CAACCCCAGTGCCACGTTGTGAGTTGGATAGTTGTGGAAAGAGTCAAATGGCTCTCCTCAAGCGTATTCA
ACAAGGGGCTGAAGGATGCCCAGAAGGTACCCCATTGTATGGGATCTGATCTGGGGCCTCGGTGCACATG
CTTTACATGTGTTTAGTCGAGGTTAAAAAAACGTCTAGGCCCCCCGAACCACGGGGACGTGGTTTTCCTT
TGAAAAACACGATAATACCATGCCAGAGCCTTCTAAGTCTGCACCAGCCCCTAAGAAGGGATCTAAGAAA
GCCATCTCTAAGGCGCAGAAGAAGGATGGCAAGAAGCGCAAGCGCAGCCGCAAGGAGAGCTATTCGGTGT
ACGTGTACAAGGTGCTGAAGCAAGTGCACCCCGACACCGGCATCTCCTCCAAGGCCATGGGCATCATGAA
CTCGTTCGTGAACGACATCTTCGAGCGCATCGCGAGCGAGGCGTCCCGCCTGGCGCATTACAACAAGCGC
TCGACCATCACGTCCCGGGAGATCCAGACGGCCGTGCGCCTGCTGCTGCCCGGGGAGCTGGCCAAGCACG
CCGTGTCGGAGGGCACTAAGGCCGTCACCAAGTACACCAGCTCCAAGGACCCACCGGTCGCCACCGGATC
CACGGTCGCCACCATGGGCGACACCTATCGGTACATTGGAGGAGGCGGGGGAGGGGAGGACCAGGTGGAC
CCCAGGCTGATCGACGGCAAGGGAGGAGGCGGGGGAGGGTATACAGATATCGAAATGAATAGACTCGGAA
AGGGCATGCTGATGGTGTAAGCGGCCGCGACTCTAGAGTCGACCTGCAGGCATGCAAGCTTCAGGTAGCC
GGCTAACGTTAACAACCGGTACCTCTAGAACTATAGCTAGCATGCGCAAATTTAAAGCGCTGATATCGAT
AAAATAAAAGATTTTATTTAGTCTCCAGAAAAAGGGGGGAATGAAAGACCCCACCTGTAGGTTTGGCAAG
CTAGCTTAAGTAACGCCATTTTGCAAGGCATGGAAAATACATAACTGAGAATAGAGAAGTTCAGATCAAG
GTTAGGAACAGAGAGACAGCAGAATATGGGCCAAACAGGATATCTGTGGTAAGCAGTTCCTGCCCCGGCT
CAGGGCCAAGAACAGATGGTCCCCAGATGCGGTCCCGCCCTCAGCAGTTTCTAGAGAACCATCAGATGTT
TCCAGGGTGCCCCAAGGACCTGAAATGACCCTGTGCCTTATTTGAACTAACCAATCAGTTCGCTTCTCGC
TTCTGTTCGCGCGCTTCTGCTCCCCGAGCTCAATAAAAGAGCCCACAACCCCTCACTCGGCGCGCCAGTC
CTCCGATAGACTGCGTCGCCCGGGTACCCGTGTATCCAATAAACCCTCTTGCAGTTGCATCCGACTTGTG
GTCTCGCTGTTCCTTGGGAGGGTCTCCTCTGAGTGATTGACTACCCGTCAGCGGGGGTCTTTCATGGGTA
ACAGTTTCTTGAAGTTGGAGAACAACATTCTGAGGGTAGGAGTCGAATATTAAGTAATCCTGACTCAATT
AGCCACTGTTTTGAATCCACATACTCCAATACTCCTGAAATAGTTCATTATGGACAGCGCAGAAAGAGCT
GGGGAGAATTGTGAAATTGTTATCCGCTCACAATTCCACACAACATACGAGCCGGAAGCATAAAGTGTAA
AGCCTGGGGTGCCTAATGAGTGAGCTAACTCACATTAATTGCGTTGCGCTCACTGCCCGCTTTCCAGTCG
GGAAACCTGTCGTGCCAGCTGCATTAATGAATCGGCCAACGCGCGGGGAGAGGCGGTTTGCGTATTGGGC
GCTCTTCCGCTTCCTCGCTCACTGACTCGCTGCGCTCGGTCGTTCGGCTGCGGCGAGCGGTATCAGCTCA
CTCAAAGGCGGTAATACGGTTATCCACAGAATCAGGGGATAACGCAGGAAAGAACATGTGAGCAAAAGGC
CAGCAAAAGGCCAGGAACCGTAAAAAGGCCGCGTTGCTGGCGTTTTTCCATAGGCTCCGCCCCCCTGACG
AGCATCACAAAAATCGACGCTCAAGTCAGAGGTGGCGAAACCCGACAGGACTATAAAGATACCAGGCGTT
TCCCCCTGGAAGCTCCCTCGTGCGCTCTCCTGTTCCGACCCTGCCGCTTACCGGATACCTGTCCGCCTTT
CTCCCTTCGGGAAGCGTGGCGCTTTCTCATAGCTCACGCTGTAGGTATCTCAGTTCGGTGTAGGTCGTTC
GCTCCAAGCTGGGCTGTGTGCACGAACCCCCCGTTCAGCCCGACCGCTGCGCCTTATCCGGTAACTATCG
TCTTGAGTCCAACCCGGTAAGACACGACTTATCGCCACTGGCAGCAGCCACTGGTAACAGGATTAGCAGA
GCGAGGTATGTAGGCGGTGCTACAGAGTTCTTGAAGTGGTGGCCTAACTACGGCTACACTAGAAGAACAG
TATTTGGTATCTGCGCTCTGCTGAAGCCAGTTACCTTCGGAAAAAGAGTTGGTAGCTCTTGATCCGGCAA
ACAAACCACCGCTGGTAGCGGTGGTTTTTTTGTTTGCAAGCAGCAGATTACGCGCAGAAAAAAAGGATCT
CAAGAAGATCCTTTGATCTTTTCTACGGGGTCTGACGCTCAGTGGAACGAAAACTCACGTTAAGGGATTT
TGGTCATGAGATTATCAAAAAGGATCTTCACCTAGATCCTTTTAAATTAAAAATGAAGTTTTAAATCAAT
CTAAAGTATATATGAGTAAACTTGGTCTGACAGTTACCAATGCTTAATCAGTGAGGCACCTATCTCAGCG
ATCTGTCTATTTCGTTCATCCATAGTTGCCTGACTCCCCGTCGTGTAGATAACTACGATACGGGAGGGCT
TACCATCTGGCCCCAGTGCTGCAATGATACCGCGAGACCCACGCTCACCGGCTCCAGATTTATCAGCAAT
AAACCAGCCAGCCGGAAGGGCCGAGCGCAGAAGTGGTCCTGCAACTTTATCCGCCTCCATCCAGTCTATT
AATTGTTGCCGGGAAGCTAGAGTAAGTAGTTCGCCAGTTAATAGTTTGCGCAACGTTGTTGCCATTGCTA
CAGGCATCGTGGTGTCACGCTCGTCGTTTGGTATGGCTTCATTCAGCTCCGGTTCCCAACGATCAAGGCG
AGTTACATGATCCCCCATGTTGTGCAAAAAAGCGGTTAGCTCCTTCGGTCCTCCGATCGTTGTCAGAAGT
AAGTTGGCCGCAGTGTTATCACTCATGGTTATGGCAGCACTGCATAATTCTCTTACTGTCATGCCATCCG
TAAGATGCTTTTCTGTGACTGGTGAGTACTCAACCAAGTCATTCTGAGAATAGTGTATGCGGCGACCGAG
TTGCTCTTGCCCGGCGTCAATACGGGATAATACCGCGCCACATAGCAGAACTTTAAAAGTGCTCATCATT
GGAAAACGTTCTTCGGGGCGAAAACTCTCAAGGATCTTACCGCTGTTGAGATCCAGTTCGATGTAACCCA
CTCGTGCACCCAACTGATCTTCAGCATCTTTTACTTTCACCAGCGTTTCTGGGTGAGCAAAAACAGGAAG
GCAAAATGCCGCAAAAAAGGGAATAAGGGCGACACGGAAATGTTGAATACTCATACTCTTCCTTTTTCAA
TATTATTGAAGCATTTATCAGGGTTATTGTCTCATGAGCGGATACATATTTGAATGTATTTAGAAAAATA
AACAAATAGGGGTTCCGCGCACATTTCCCCGAAAAGTGCCACCTGACGTCTAAGAAACCATTATTATCAT
GACATTAACCTATAAAAATAGGCGTATCACGAGGCCCTTTCGTCTCGCGCGTTTCGGTGATGACGGTGAA
AACCTCTGACACATGCAGCTCCCGGAGACGGTCACAGCTTGTCTGTAAGCGGATGCCGGGAGCAGACAAG
CCCGTCAGGGCGCGTCAGCGGGTGTTGGCGGGTGTCGGGGCTGGCTTAACTATGCGGCATCAGAGCAGAT
TGTACTGAGAGTGCACCATATGCGGTGTGAAATACCGCACAGATGCGTAAGGAGAAAATACCGCATCAGG
CGCCATTCGCCATTCAGGCTGCGCAACTGTTGGGAAGGGCGATCGGTGCGGGCCTCTTCGCTATTACGCC
AGCTGGCGAAAGGGGGATGTGCTGCAAGGCGATTAAGTTGGGTAACGCCAGGG
Features (pLannotate 1.2.2; 19 found; start..end, strand, type, name):
     32..233     -  CDS            TcR (fragment): tetracycline efflux protein; tet; confers resistance to tetracycline
    234..332     +  CDS            env (fragment): murine leukemia virus gPr80 envelope polyprotein precursor; env; proteolytically cleaved into gp70SU and p15TM subunits
    374..890     +  LTR            5' LTR: 5' long terminal repeat from murine embryonic stem cell virus
    954..1295    +  misc_feature   MESV Ψ: packaging signal of murine embryonic stem cell virus
   1362..1778    +  CDS            gag (truncated): truncated Moloney murine leukemia virus (MMLV) gag gene lacking the start codon
   1837..2397    +  misc_feature   IRES: internal ribosome entry site (IRES) of the encephalomyocarditis virus (EMCV)
   2400..2777    +  CDS            H2bc3: H2B1B_MOUSE - Also known as Hist1h2bb Experimental evidence at protein level: Swiss-Prot protein existence level 1. Core component of nucleosome. Nucleosomes wrap and compact DNA into chromatin, limiting DNA accessibility to the cellular machineries which require DNA as a template. Histones thereby play a central role in transcription regulation, DNA repair, DNA replication and chromosomal stability. DNA accessibility is regulated via a complex set of post-translational modifications of histones, also called histone code, and nucleosome remodeling. From Mus musculus (Mouse).
   2971..3001    +  misc_feature   MCS (fragment): pUC18/19 multiple cloning site
   3121..3635    +  LTR            3' LTR: 3' long terminal repeat from murine embryonic stem cell virus
   3797..3813    -  protein_bind   lac operator: The lac repressor binds to the lac operator to inhibit transcription in E. coli. This inhibition can be relieved by adding lactose or isopropyl-β-D-thiogalactopyranoside (IPTG). lac repressor encoded by lacI
   3821..3851    -  promoter       lac promoter: promoter for the E. coli lac operon
   3866..3887    -  protein_bind   CAP binding site: CAP binding activates transcription in the presence of cAMP. E. coli catabolite activator protein
   3900..3992    -  CDS            lacI (fragment): lac repressor; lacI; The lac repressor binds to the lac operator to inhibit transcription in E. coli. This inhibition can be relieved by adding lactose or isopropyl-β-D-thiogalactopyranoside (IPTG).
   4175..4763    -  rep_origin     ori: high-copy-number ColE1/pMB1/pBR322/pUC origin of replication
   4934..5794    -  CDS            AmpR: β-lactamase; bla; confers resistance to ampicillin, carbenicillin, and related antibiotics
   5795..5899    -  promoter       AmpR promoter: bla
   5994..6029    +  CDS            rop (fragment): Rop protein, which maintains plasmids at low copy number; rop
   6131..6230    +  misc_feature   bom (fragment): basis of mobility region from pBR322
   6236..32      -  CDS            lacZα (fragment) (across the origin): LacZα fragment of β-galactosidase; lacZ fragment
