[The description below was written by a language model from this plasmid's Addgene catalogue record and pLannotate feature annotations shown in this document.]
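Description:
pMIHP-16162 AU1.C.VSVG is an empty-backbone gammaretroviral vector from a "flow code" barcoding series. Its backbone, p.MIHP, is recorded as a derivative of p.MIGII in which the GFP reporter has been replaced by an epitope-bearing histone. The 6,353 nt sequence carries 5' and 3' long terminal repeats and the Ψ packaging signal of murine embryonic stem cell virus, followed by a truncated, start-codon-less MMLV gag segment. Such a gag segment typically extends the packaging region and improves encapsidation of the vector RNA. In bacteria the plasmid replicates from a high-copy ColE1/pUC-type origin and is selected with ampicillin through β-lactamase. The annotated tetracycline-resistance, env, lacI, rop, bom and lacZα pieces are only fragments, apparently non-functional remnants of earlier cloning.

The payload lies between the LTRs, where transcription is presumably driven by the 5' LTR as in related vectors. An EMCV IRES sits directly upstream of a coding sequence matching mouse histone H2B (H2bc3). The catalogue lists AU1, C and VSVG epitope tags. The feature table does not annotate them individually, so their exact position relative to the histone is not shown, although unannotated sequence follows the H2B reading frame. No gene of interest is present. A cargo placed upstream of the IRES would be co-expressed from the same transcript as the tagged histone. The histone would then act as a nuclear marker whose specific epitope combination can be detected by antibody staining and flow cytometry. This would allow cells carrying different constructs in the series to be distinguished in pooled experiments. The depositor notes that this version is intended for use with mRNAs, but the record does not elaborate further.
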