Addgene plasmid #237564: pMIHP-16162 AU1.C.VSVG
Purpose: (Empty Backbone) AU1.C.VSVG Flow Code Plasmid This plasmid is to be used with mRNAs.
Depositing lab: Adrian Liston. Depositing organization: Babraham Institute.
Backbone
  Vector backbone: p.MIHP — made from p.MIGII with the GFP element being replaced with the histone epitopes
  Vector type: Retroviral
  Tag / fusion protein: AU1; C; VSVG
Growth in bacteria
  Bacterial resistance: Ampicillin, 100 μg/mL
  Growth temperature: 30°C
  Growth strain: NEB Stable
  Copy number: Unknown
Gene/Insert
  Gene/Insert name: None
Terms and licenses: Academic/Nonprofit Terms; Industry Terms: Not Available to Industry
How to cite: pMIHP-16162 AU1.C.VSVG was a gift from Adrian Liston (Addgene plasmid # 237564 ; http://n2t.net/addgene:237564 ; RRID:Addgene_237564)
